>Addgene plasmid #222895 | L2374-FRB-GPA-20-11S | addgene full sequence | sequence record 440186 | Addgene NGS Result
CCTCGACTGTGCCTTCTAGTTGCCAGCCATCTGTTGTTTGCCCCTCCCCCGTGCCTTCCTTGACCCTGGA
AGGTGCCACTCCCACTGTCCTTTCCTAATAAAATGAGGAAATTGCATCGCATTGTCTGAGTAGGTGTCAT
TCTATTCTGGGGGGTGGGGTGGGGCAGGACAGCAAGGGGGAGGATTGGGAAGACAATAGCAGGCATGCTG
GGGATGCGGTGGGCTCTATGGCTTCTGAGGCGGAAAGAACCAGCTGGGGCTCTAGGGGGTATCCCC
[124 nt withheld, positions 277-400]
C
[91 nt withheld, positions 402-492]
A
[49 nt withheld, positions 494-542]
CCTTTGACGTTGGAGTCCACGTTCTTT
[37 nt withheld, positions 570-606]
ACCCTATCTCGGTCTATTCTTTTGATTTATAAGGGATTTTGCCGATTTCGGCCTATTGGTTAAAAAATGA
GCTGATTTAACAAAAATTTAACGCGAATTAATTCTGTGGAATGTGTGTCAGTTAGGGTGTGGAAAGTCCC
CAGGCTCCCCAGCAGGCAGAAGTATGCAAAGCATGCATCTCAATTAGTCAGCAACCAGGTGTGGAAAGTC
CCCAGGCTCCCCAGCAGGCAGAAGTATGCAAAGCATGCATCTCAATTAGTCAGCAACCATAGTCCCGCCC
CTAACTCCGCCCATCCCGCCCCTAACTCCGCCCAGTTCCGCCCATTCTCCGCCCCATGGCTGACTAATTT
TTTTTATTTATGCAGAGGCCGAGGCCGCCTCTGCCTCTGAGCTATTCCAGAAGTAGTGAGGAGGCTTTTT
TGGAGGCCTAGGCTTTTGCAAAAAGCTCCCGGGAGCTTGTATATCCATTTTCGGATCTGATCAGCACGTG
ATGAAAAAGCCTGAACTCACCGCGACGTCTGTCGAGAAGTTTCTGATCGAAAAGTTCGACAGCGTCTCCG
ACCTGATGCAGCTCTCGGAGGGCGAAGAATCTCGTGCTTTCAGCTTCGATGTAGGAGGGCGTGGATATGT
CCTGCGGGTAAATAGCTGCGCCGATGGTTTCTACAAAGATCGTTATGTTTATCGGCACTTTGCATCGGCC
GCGCTCCCGATTCCGGAAGTGCTTGACATTGGGGAATTCAGCGAGAGCCTGACCTATTGCATCTCCCGCC
GTGCACAGGGTGTCACGTTGCAAGACCTGCCTGAAACCGAACTGCCCGCTGTTCTGCAGCCGGTCGCGGA
GGCCATGGATGCGATCGCTGCGGCCGATCTTAGCCAGACGAGCGGGTTCGGCCCATTCGGACCGCAAGGA
ATCGGTCAATACACTACATGGCGTGATTTCATATGCGCGATTGCTGATCCCCATGTGTATCACTGGCAAA
CTGTGATGGACGACACCGTCAGTGCGTCCGTCGCGCAGGCTCTCGATGAGCTGATGCTTTGGGCCGAGGA
CTGCCCCGAAGTCCGGCACCTCGTGCACGCGGATTTCGGCTCCAACAATGTCCTGACGGACAATGGCCGC
ATAACAGCGGTCATTGACTGGAGCGAGGCGATGTTCGGGGATTCCCAATACGAGGTCGCCAACATCTTCT
TCTGGAGGCCGTGGTTGGCTTGTATGGAGCAGCAGACGCGCTACTTCGAGCGGAGGCATCCGGAGCTTGC
AGGATCGCCGCGGCTCCGGGCGTATATGCTCCGCATTGGTCTTGACCAACTCTATCAGAGCTTGGTTGAC
GGCAATTTCGATGATGCAGCTTGGGCGCAGGGTCGATGCGACGCAATCGTCCGATCCGGAGCCGGGACTG
TCGGGCGTACACAAATCGCCCGCAGAAGCGCGGCCGTCTGGACCGATGGCTGTGTAGAAGTACTCGCCGA
TAGTGGAAACCGACGCCCCAGCACTCGTCCGAGGGCAAAGGAATAGCACGTGCTACGAGATTTCGATTCC
ACCGCCGCCTTCTATGAAAGGTTGGGCTTCGGAATCGTTTTCCGGGACGCCGGCTGGATGATCCTCCAGC
GCGGGGATCTCATGCTGGAGTTCTTCGCCCACCCCAACTTGTTTATTGCAGCTTATAATGGTTACAAATA
AAGCAATAGCATCACAAATTTCACAAATAAAGCATTTTTTTCACTGCATTCTAGTTGTGGTTTGTCCAAA
CTCATCAATGTATCTTATCATGTCTGTATACCGTCGACCTCTAGCTAGAGCTTGGCGTAATCATGGTCAT
AGCTGTTTCCTGTGTGAAATTGTTATCCGCTCACAATTCCACACAACATACGAGCCGGAAGCATAAAGTG
TAAAGCCTGGGGTGCCTAATGAGTGAGCTAACTCACATTAATTGCGTTGCGCTCACTGCCCGCTTTCCAG
TCGGGAAACCTGTCGTGCCAGCTGCATTAATGAATCGGCCAACGCGCGGGGAGAGGCGGTTTGCGTATTG
GGCGCTCTTCCGCTTCCTCGCTCACTGACTCGCTGCGCTCGGTCGTTCGGCTGCGGCGAGCGGTATCAGC
TCACTCAAAGGCGGTAATACGGTTATCCACAGAATCAGGGGATAACGCAGGAAAGAACATGTGAGCAAAA
GGCCAGCAAAAGGCCAGGAACCGTAAAAAGGCCGCGTTGCTGGCGTTTTTCCATAGGCTCCGCCCCCCTG
ACGAGCATCACAAAAATCGACGCTCAAGTCAGAGGTGGCGAAACCCGACAGGACTATAAAGATACCAGGC
GTTTCCCCCTGGAAGCTCCCTCGTGCGCTCTCCTGTTCCGACCCTGCCGCTTACCGGATACCTGTCCGCC
TTTCTCCCTTCGGGAAGCGTGGCGCTTTCTCATAGCTCACGCTGTAGGTATCTCAGTTCGGTGTAGGTCG
TTCGCTCCAAGCTGGGCTGTGTGCACGAACCCCCCGTTCAGCCCGACCGCTGCGCCTTATCCGGTAACTA
TCGTCTTGAGTCCAACCCGGTAAGACACGACTTATCGCCACTGGCAGCAGCCACTGGTAACAGGATTAGC
AGAGCGAGGTATGTAGGCGGTGCTACAGAGTTCTTGAAGTGGTGGCCTAACTACGGCTACACTAGAAGAA
CAGTATTTGGTATCTGCGCTCTGCTGAAGCCAGTTACCTTCGGAAAAAGAGTTGGTAGCTCTTGATCCGG
CAAACAAACCACCGCTGGTAGCGGTGGTTTTTTTGTTTGCAAGCAGCAGATTACGCGCAGAAAAAAAGGA
TCTCAAGAAGATCCTTTGATCTTTTCTACGGGGTCTGACGCTCAGTGGAACGAAAACTCACGTTAAGGGA
TTTTGGTCATGAGATTATCAAAAAGGATCTTCACCTAGATCCTTTTAAATTAAAAATGAAGTTTTAAATC
AATCTAAAGTATATATGAGTAAACTTGGTCTGACAGTTACCAATGCTTAATCAGTGAGGCACCTATCTCA
GCGATCTGTCTATTTCGTTCATCCATAGTTGCCTGACTCCCCGTCGTGTAGATAACTACGATACGGGAGG
GCTTACCATCTGGCCCCAGTGCTGCAATGATACCGCGAGACCCACGCTCACCGGCTCCAGATTTATCAGC
AATAAACCAGCCAGCCGGAAGGGCCGAGCGCAGAAGTGGTCCTGCAACTTTATCCGCCTCCATCCAGTCT
ATTAATTGTTGCCGGGAAGCTAGAGTAAGTAGTTCGCCAGTTAATAGTTTGCGCAACGTTGTTGCCATTG
CTACAGGCATCGTGGTGTCACGCTCGTCGTTTGGTATGGCTTCATTCAGCTCCGGTTCCCAACGATCAAG
GCGAGTTACATGATCCCCCATGTTGTGCAAAAAAGCGGTTAGCTCCTTCGGTCCTCCGATCGTTGTCAGA
AGTAAGTTGGCCGCAGTGTTATCACTCATGGTTATGGCAGCACTGCATAATTCTCTTACTGTCATGCCAT
CCGTAAGATGCTTTTCTGTGACTGGTGAGTACTCAACCAAGTCATTCTGAGAATAGTGTATGCGGCGACC
GAGTTGCTCTTGCCCGGCGTCAATACGGGATAATACCGCGCCACATAGCAGAACTTTAAAAGTGCTCATC
ATTGGAAAACGTTCTTCGGGGCGAAAACTCTCAAGGATCTTACCGCTGTTGAGATCCAGTTCGATGTAAC
CCACTCGTGCACCCAACTGATCTTCAGCATCTTTTACTTTCACCAGCGTTTCTGGGTGAGCAAAAACAGG
AAGGCAAAATGCCGCAAAAAAGGGAATAAGGGCGACACGGAAATGTTGAATACTCATACTCTTCCTTTTT
CAATATTATTGAAGCATTTATCAGGGTTATTGTCTCATGAGCGGATACATATTTGAATGTATTTAGAAAA
ATAAACAAATAGGGGTTCCGCGCACATTTCCCCGAAAAGTGCCACCTGACGTCGACGGATCGGGAGATCT
CCCGATCCCCTATGGTGCACTCTCAGTACAATCTGCTCTGATGCCGCATAGTTAAGCCAGTATCTGCTCC
CTGCTTGTGTGTTGGAGGTCGCTGAGTAGTGCGCGAGCAAAATTTAAGCTACAACAAGGCAAGGCTTGAC
CGACAATTGCATGAAGAATCTGCTTAGGGTTAGGCGTTTTGCGCTGCTTCGCGATGTACGGGCCAGATAT
ACGCGTTGACATTGATTATTGACTAGTTATTAATAGTAATCAATTACGGGGTCATTAGTTCATAGCCCAT
ATATGGAGTTCCGCGTTACATAACTTACGGTAAATGGCCCGCCTGGCTGACCGCCCAACGACCCCCGCCC
ATTGACGTCAATAATGACGTATGTTCCCATAGTAACGCCAATAGGGACTTTCCATTGACGTCAATGGGTG
GAGTATTTACGGTAAACTGCCCACTTGGCAGTACATCAAGTGTATCATATGCCAAGTACGCCCCCTATTG
ACGTCAATGACGGTAAATGGCCCGCCTGGCATTATGCCCAGTACATGACCTTATGGGACTTTCCTACTTG
GCAGTACATCTACGTATTAGTCATCGCTATTACCATGGTGATGCGGTTTTGGCAGTACATCAATGGGCGT
GGATAGCGGTTTGACTCACGGGGATTTCCAAGTCTCCACCCCATTGACGTCAATGGGAGTTTGTTTTGGC
ACCAAAATCAACGGGACTTTCCAAAATGTCGTAACAACTCCGCCCCATTGACGCAAATGGGCGGTAGGCG
TGTACGGTGGGAGGTCTATATAAGCAGAGCTCTCTGGCTAACTAGAGAACCCACTGCTTACTGGCTTATC
GAAATTAATACGACTCACTATAGGGAGACCCAAGCTGGCTAGCGTTTAAACTTAAGCTTGGTACCATGTA
TGGAAAAATAATCTTTGTATTACTATTGTCAGAAATTGTGAGCATATCAGCAGAGCAGAAACTCATCTCA
GAAGAGGATCTGGGCGCGCCTATGCTCGAGATGTGGCATGAAGGCCTGGAAGAGGCATCTCGTTTGTACT
TTGGGGAAAGGAACGTGAAAGGCATGTTTGAGGTGCTGGAGCCCTTGCATGCTATGATGGAACGGGGCCC
CCAGACTCTGAAGGAAACATCCTTTAATCAGGCCTATGGTCGAGATTTAATGGAGGCCCAAGAGTGGTGC
AGGAAGTACATGAAATCAGGGAATGTCAAGGACCTCCTCCAAGCCTGGGACCTCTATTATCATGTGTTCC
GACGAATCTCAAAGACTAGAACCGGTTTAAGTACCACTGAGGTGGCAATGCACACTTCAACCTCTTCTTC
AGTCACAAAGAGTTACATCTCATCACAGACAAATGATACGCACAAACGGGACACATATGCAGCCACTCCT
AGAGCTCATGAAGTTTCAGAAATTTCTGTTAGAACTGTTTACCCTCCAGAAGAGGAAACCGGAGAAAGGG
TACAACTTGCCCATCATTTCTCTGAACCAGAGATAACACTCATTATTTTTGGGGTGATGGCTGGTGTTAT
TGGAACGATCCTCTTAATTTCTTACGGTATTCGCCGACTGATAAAGAAAAGCCCATCTGATGTAAAACCT
CTCCCCTCACCTGACACAGACGTGCCTTTAAGTTCTGTTGAAATAGAAAATCCAGAGACAAGTGATCAAT
TAATTAAGGGGGGGTCTGGAGGCAGTGGTGGGTCTGGTGGTGGTTCTGGGGGGAGTGGGGGTTCAGGCGT
CTTCACACTCGAAGATTTCGTTGGGGACTGGGAACAGACAGCCGCCTACAACCTGGACCAAGTCCTTGAA
CAGGGAGGTGTGTCCAGTTTGCTGCAGAATCTCGCCGTGTCCGTAACTCCGATCCAAAGGATTGTCCGGA
GCGGTGAAAATGCCCTGAAGATCGACATCCATGTCATCATCCCGTATGAAGGTCTGAGCGCCGACCAAAT
GGCCCAGATCGAAGAGGTGTTTAAGGTGGTGTACCCTGTGGATGATCATCACTTTAAGGTGATCCTGCCC
TATGGCACACTGGTAATCGACGGGGTTACGCCGAACATGCTGAACTATTTCGGACGGCCGTATGAAGGCA
TCGCCGTGTTCGACGGCAAAAAGATCACTGTAACAGGGACCCTGTGGAACGGCAACAAAATTATCGACGA
GCGCCTGATCACCCCCGACGGCTCCATGCTGTTCCGAGTAACCATCAACAGCTAAGCGGCCGCTCGAGTC
TAGAGGGCCCGTTTAAACCCGCTGATCAG
Features (pLannotate 1.2.2; 22 found; start..end, strand, type, name):
      7..231     +  polyA_signal   bGH poly(A) signal: bovine growth hormone polyadenylation signal
    235..256     +  promoter       SV40 promoter (fragment): SV40 enhancer and early promoter
    277..705     +  rep_origin     f1 ori (sequence partly withheld): f1 bacteriophage origin of replication; arrow indicates direction of (+) strand synthesis
    719..1048    +  promoter       SV40 promoter: SV40 enhancer and early promoter
   1097..2122    +  CDS            HygR: aminoglycoside phosphotransferase from E. coli; aph(4)-Ia; confers resistance to hygromycin
   2132..2257    +  CDS            ble (fragment): BLE_KLEPN - Experimental evidence at protein level: Swiss-Prot protein existence level 1. Binding protein with a strong affinity to the bleomycin family of antibiotics. Binds to CL990; an antimitotic-antibiotic compound. From Klebsiella pneumoniae.
   2252..2373    +  polyA_signal   SV40 poly(A) signal: SV40 polyadenylation signal
   2446..2462    -  protein_bind   lac operator: The lac repressor binds to the lac operator to inhibit transcription in E. coli. This inhibition can be relieved by adding lactose or isopropyl-β-D-thiogalactopyranoside (IPTG). lac repressor encoded by lacI
   2470..2500    -  promoter       lac promoter: promoter for the E. coli lac operon
   2515..2536    -  protein_bind   CAP binding site: CAP binding activates transcription in the presence of cAMP. E. coli catabolite activator protein
   2549..2641    -  CDS            lacI (fragment): lac repressor; lacI; The lac repressor binds to the lac operator to inhibit transcription in E. coli. This inhibition can be relieved by adding lactose or isopropyl-β-D-thiogalactopyranoside (IPTG).
   2824..3412    -  rep_origin     ori: high-copy-number ColE1/pMB1/pBR322/pUC origin of replication
   3583..4443    -  CDS            AmpR: β-lactamase; bla; confers resistance to ampicillin, carbenicillin, and related antibiotics
   4444..4548    -  promoter       AmpR promoter: bla
   4607..4659    -  misc_feature   bom (fragment): basis of mobility region from pBR322
   4814..5193    +  enhancer       CMV enhancer: human cytomegalovirus immediate early enhancer
   5194..5397    +  promoter       CMV promoter: human cytomegalovirus (CMV) immediate early promoter
   5393..5426    +  LTR            5' LTR (truncated) (fragment): truncated 5' long terminal repeat (LTR) from HIV-1
   5442..5460    +  promoter       T7 promoter: promoter for bacteriophage T7 RNA polymerase
   5604..5870    +  CDS            FRB*: T2098L mutant of FKBP-rapamycin binding domain of human FRAP binds synthetic ligands such as AP21967
   5886..6275    +  CDS            GYPA (fragment): GLPA_HUMAN - Also known as GPA. Experimental evidence at protein level: Swiss-Prot protein existence level 1. Glycophorin A is the major intrinsic membrane protein of the erythrocyte. The N-terminal glycosylated segment, which lies outside the erythrocyte membrane, has MN blood group receptors. Appears to be important for the function of SLC4A1 and is required for high activity of SLC4A1. May be involved in translocation of SLC4A1 to the plasma membrane. Is a receptor for influenza virus. Is a receptor for Plasmodium falciparum erythrocyte-binding antigen 175 (EBA-175); binding of EBA-175 is d
   6345..6815    +  CDS            Nluc (fragment): NanoLuc® luciferase human codon-optimized
