[The description below was written by a language model from this plasmid's Addgene catalogue record and pLannotate feature annotations shown in this document.]
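Description:
L2374-FRB-GPA-20-11S is a mammalian expression plasmid built on a modified pcDNA3.1(+) backbone. It encodes one chain of a two-part, membrane-anchored biosensor for rapamycin. It is propagated in E. coli through a high-copy ColE1/pUC-type origin with ampicillin selection (AmpR under its own bla promoter). It also carries an f1 origin and remnants of lac regulatory sequence typical of this vector family. For selection in mammalian cells, an SV40 early promoter drives a hygromycin resistance gene that is terminated by the SV40 polyadenylation signal. A short ble fragment annotated just downstream of HygR is most likely left over from modification of the backbone.

The payload is a roughly 1.3 kb fusion cloned between KpnI and NotI. It is expressed from the CMV enhancer/promoter and terminated by the bGH poly(A) signal, with a T7 promoter sitting upstream of the coding region. The chain has an N-terminal Myc tag, followed by an FRB ectodomain, the human glycophorin A (GPA) red blood cell membrane protein as a scaffold, a 20-residue glycine-serine linker, and the 11S fragment of split NanoLuc luciferase. The automated annotation matches the FRB segment to the T2098L variant (FRB*), but the catalogue entry simply calls it FRB and does not mention this mutation. The Myc tag and linker are not annotated separately in the feature table.

In use, rapamycin binding to the FRB domain is meant to bring this chain together with a partner chain, which is not described in the record. The partner would presumably carry a rapamycin-dependent binding domain and the complementary luciferase fragment. This association reconstitutes NanoLuc activity to give a luminescent readout. The construct comes from work on building synthetic biosensors from red blood cell proteins.
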