Addgene plasmid #222895: L2374-FRB-GPA-20-11S
Purpose: Biosensor chain detecting rapamycin and responding with split Nanoluciferase reconstitution. FRB ectodomain, human Glycophorin A (GPA) scaffold, 20 GS linker, split Nanoluciferase fragment 11S.
Depositing lab: Joshua Leonard. Depositing organization: Northwestern University. Publication: Building Synthetic Biosensors Using Red Blood Cell Proteins. Dolberg TB, Gunnels TF, Ling T, Sarnese KA, Crispino JD, Leonard JN. ACS Synth Biol. 2024 Apr 19;13(4):1273-1289. doi: 10.1021/acssynbio.3c00754. Epub 2024 Mar 27. PubMed 38536408.
Backbone
  Vector backbone: Modified pcDNA3.1(+)
  Backbone manufacturer: Thermo Fisher
  Backbone size w/o insert (bp): 5370
  Vector type: Mammalian Expression
  Selectable markers: Hygromycin
Growth in bacteria
  Bacterial resistance: Ampicillin, 100 μg/mL
  Growth temperature: 37°C
  Growth strain: DH5alpha
  Copy number: High Copy
Gene/Insert
  Gene/Insert name: FRB-GPA-20GS-NanoLuc11S
  Species: H. sapiens (human), Synthetic
  Insert size (bp): 1323
  Promoter: CMV
  Tag / fusion protein: Myc (N terminal on insert)
  Cloning method: Restriction Enzyme; 5′ cloning site KpnI (not destroyed); 3′ cloning site NotI (not destroyed)
Terms and licenses: Academic/Nonprofit Terms; Industry Terms: Not Available to Industry
Depositor comments: Please visit https://doi.org/10.1101/2023.12.16.571988 for bioRxiv preprint.
How to cite: L2374-FRB-GPA-20-11S was a gift from Joshua Leonard (Addgene plasmid # 222895 ; http://n2t.net/addgene:222895 ; RRID:Addgene_222895)
